Addgene plasmid #53749: pCS-membrane-ceruleanFP
Purpose: Contains membrane localized cerulean fluorescent protein in pCS expression vector.
Depositing lab: Sean Megason. Depositing organization: Harvard Medical School. Publication: In toto imaging of embryogenesis with confocal time-lapse microscopy. Megason SG. Methods Mol Biol. 2009;546:317-32. doi: 10.1007/978-1-60327-977-2_19. PubMed 19378112.
Backbone
  Vector backbone: pCS2+
  Backbone manufacturer: RZPD
  Backbone size w/o insert (bp): 4095
  Vector type: Mammalian Expression
Growth in bacteria
  Bacterial resistance: Ampicillin, 100 μg/mL
  Growth temperature: 37°C
  Growth strain: DH5alpha
  Copy number: High Copy
Gene/Insert
  Gene/Insert name: 2x membrane linker
  Promoter: simian CMV IE94
  Tag / fusion protein: Cerulean (C terminal on insert)
  Cloning method: Restriction Enzyme; 5′ cloning site XbaI (unknown if destroyed); 3′ cloning site SnaBI (unknown if destroyed)
  Sequencing primers: 5′ SP6; 3′ EBV-rev
Terms and licenses: Academic/Nonprofit Terms; Industry Terms: Not Available to Industry
Depositor comments: Use NotI/SP6 for RNA to inject. Put XbaI/AgeI membrane linker in place of histone2B in XbaI/AgeI cut pCS-H2Bcerulean. This puts membrane-cerulean between XbaI and SnaBI of pCS.
How to cite: pCS-membrane-ceruleanFP was a gift from Sean Megason (Addgene plasmid # 53749 ; http://n2t.net/addgene:53749 ; RRID:Addgene_53749)
