[The description below was written by a language model from this plasmid's Addgene catalogue record and pLannotate feature annotations shown in this document.]
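Description:
pCS-membrane-ceruleanFP is a 4,950 bp expression plasmid built on the pCS2+ backbone. It is catalogued as a mammalian expression vector, but the depositor's notes show it also serves as a template for making synthetic mRNA for injection. It replicates in E. coli from a high-copy ColE1/pUC-type origin and is selected with ampicillin through the β-lactamase gene. An f1 phage origin is also present, along with residual lac promoter/operator, lacI and lacZα fragments carried over from the parental cloning vector.

The payload is a membrane-targeted cyan fluorescent reporter. A tandem ("2x") membrane-localisation linker is fused at its C terminus to Cerulean, which the feature table annotates as the monomeric, mammalian codon-optimised mCerulean. The linker is not annotated separately but presumably lies in the roughly 190 bp gap between the SP6 promoter and the start of the fluorescent protein. The record does not state its origin or the lipid-modification motif it uses. According to the depositor, the construct was made by swapping this linker for histone H2B in a sibling H2B-cerulean plasmid, which places the fusion between the XbaI and SnaBI sites of pCS.

The simian CMV IE94 enhancer/promoter drives expression in transfected or DNA-injected cells, and an SV40 polyadenylation signal lies downstream. An SP6 promoter sits between the CMV element and the coding region, so the plasmid can be linearised with NotI and transcribed in vitro to give polyadenylation-signal-containing RNA. T3 and partial T7 promoters flank the cassette on the opposite strand. The associated publication concerns in toto confocal time-lapse imaging of embryogenesis, where a label of this kind would outline cell membranes for imaging.
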