Features (pLannotate 1.2.2; 15 found; start..end, strand, type, name):
      4..138     -  polyA_signal   SV40 poly(A) signal: SV40 polyadenylation signal
    251..269     -  promoter       T3 promoter: promoter for bacteriophage T3 RNA polymerase
    314..330     -  protein_bind   lac operator: The lac repressor binds to the lac operator to inhibit transcription in E. coli. This inhibition can be relieved by adding lactose or isopropyl-β-D-thiogalactopyranoside (IPTG). lac repressor encoded by lacI
    338..368     -  promoter       lac promoter: promoter for the E. coli lac operon
    383..404     -  protein_bind   CAP binding site: CAP binding activates transcription in the presence of cAMP. E. coli catabolite activator protein
    417..509     -  CDS            lacI (fragment): lac repressor; lacI; The lac repressor binds to the lac operator to inhibit transcription in E. coli. This inhibition can be relieved by adding lactose or isopropyl-β-D-thiogalactopyranoside (IPTG).
    692..1280    -  rep_origin     ori: high-copy-number ColE1/pMB1/pBR322/pUC origin of replication
   1451..2311    -  CDS            AmpR: β-lactamase; bla; confers resistance to ampicillin, carbenicillin, and related antibiotics
   2312..2416    -  promoter       AmpR promoter: bla
   2469..2897    -  rep_origin     f1 ori (sequence partly withheld): f1 bacteriophage origin of replication; arrow indicates direction of (+) strand synthesis
   2902..2968    -  CDS            lacZα (fragment): LacZα fragment of β-galactosidase; lacZ fragment
   2971..3955    +  promoter       CMV IE94 promoter: enhancer/promoter region of simian cytomegalovirus major immediate early transcription unit IE94
   3990..4008    +  promoter       SP6 promoter: promoter for bacteriophage SP6 RNA polymerase
   4199..4918    +  CDS            mCerulean: enhanced monomeric variant of CFP (Rizzo et al., 2004) mammalian codon-optimized
   4932..4949    -  promoter       T7 promoter (fragment): promoter for bacteriophage T7 RNA polymerase
>Addgene plasmid #53749 | pCS-membrane-ceruleanFP | depositor full sequence | sequence record 83989 | pCS-membrane-ceruleanFP sequence 4950 bps
GTAGATCCAGACATGATAAGATACATTGATGAGTTTGGACAAACCACAACTAGAATGCAGTGAAAAAAAT
GCTTTATTTGTGAAATTTGTGATGCTATTGCTTTATTTGTAACCATTATAAGCTGCAATAAACAAGTTAA
CAACAACAATTGCATTCATTTTATGTTTCAGGTTCAGGGGGAGGTGTGGGAGGTTTTTTAATTCGCGGCC
GCGGCGCCAATGCATTGGGCCCGGTACCCAGCTTTTGTTCCCTTTAGTGAGGGTTAATTGCGCGCTTGGC
GTAATCATGGTCATAGCTGTTTCCTGTGTGAAATTGTTATCCGCTCACAATTCCACACAACATACGAGCC
GGAAGCATAAAGTGTAAAGCCTGGGGTGCCTAATGAGTGAGCTAACTCACATTAATTGCGTTGCGCTCAC
TGCCCGCTTTCCAGTCGGGAAACCTGTCGTGCCAGCTGCATTAATGAATCGGCCAACGCGCGGGGAGAGG
CGGTTTGCGTATTGGGCGCTCTTCCGCTTCCTCGCTCACTGACTCGCTGCGCTCGGTCGTTCGGCTGCGG
CGAGCGGTATCAGCTCACTCAAAGGCGGTAATACGGTTATCCACAGAATCAGGGGATAACGCAGGAAAGA
ACATGTGAGCAAAAGGCCAGCAAAAGGCCAGGAACCGTAAAAAGGCCGCGTTGCTGGCGTTTTTCCATAG
GCTCCGCCCCCCTGACGAGCATCACAAAAATCGACGCTCAAGTCAGAGGTGGCGAAACCCGACAGGACTA
TAAAGATACCAGGCGTTTCCCCCTGGAAGCTCCCTCGTGCGCTCTCCTGTTCCGACCCTGCCGCTTACCG
GATACCTGTCCGCCTTTCTCCCTTCGGGAAGCGTGGCGCTTTCTCATAGCTCACGCTGTAGGTATCTCAG
TTCGGTGTAGGTCGTTCGCTCCAAGCTGGGCTGTGTGCACGAACCCCCCGTTCAGCCCGACCGCTGCGCC
TTATCCGGTAACTATCGTCTTGAGTCCAACCCGGTAAGACACGACTTATCGCCACTGGCAGCAGCCACTG
GTAACAGGATTAGCAGAGCGAGGTATGTAGGCGGTGCTACAGAGTTCTTGAAGTGGTGGCCTAACTACGG
CTACACTAGAAGGACAGTATTTGGTATCTGCGCTCTGCTGAAGCCAGTTACCTTCGGAAAAAGAGTTGGT
AGCTCTTGATCCGGCAAACAAACCACCGCTGGTAGCGGTGGTTTTTTTGTTTGCAAGCAGCAGATTACGC
GCAGAAAAAAAGGATCTCAAGAAGATCCTTTGATCTTTTCTACGGGGTCTGACGCTCAGTGGAACGAAAA
CTCACGTTAAGGGATTTTGGTCATGAGATTATCAAAAAGGATCTTCACCTAGATCCTTTTAAATTAAAAA
TGAAGTTTTAAATCAATCTAAAGTATATATGAGTAAACTTGGTCTGACAGTTACCAATGCTTAATCAGTG
AGGCACCTATCTCAGCGATCTGTCTATTTCGTTCATCCATAGTTGCCTGACTCCCCGTCGTGTAGATAAC
TACGATACGGGAGGGCTTACCATCTGGCCCCAGTGCTGCAATGATACCGCGAGACCCACGCTCACCGGCT
CCAGATTTATCAGCAATAAACCAGCCAGCCGGAAGGGCCGAGCGCAGAAGTGGTCCTGCAACTTTATCCG
CCTCCATCCAGTCTATTAATTGTTGCCGGGAAGCTAGAGTAAGTAGTTCGCCAGTTAATAGTTTGCGCAA
CGTTGTTGCCATTGCTACAGGCATCGTGGTGTCACGCTCGTCGTTTGGTATGGCTTCATTCAGCTCCGGT
TCCCAACGATCAAGGCGAGTTACATGATCCCCCATGTTGTGCAAAAAAGCGGTTAGCTCCTTCGGTCCTC
CGATCGTTGTCAGAAGTAAGTTGGCCGCAGTGTTATCACTCATGGTTATGGCAGCACTGCATAATTCTCT
TACTGTCATGCCATCCGTAAGATGCTTTTCTGTGACTGGTGAGTACTCAACCAAGTCATTCTGAGAATAG
TGTATGCGGCGACCGAGTTGCTCTTGCCCGGCGTCAATACGGGATAATACCGCGCCACATAGCAGAACTT
TAAAAGTGCTCATCATTGGAAAACGTTCTTCGGGGCGAAAACTCTCAAGGATCTTACCGCTGTTGAGATC
CAGTTCGATGTAACCCACTCGTGCACCCAACTGATCTTCAGCATCTTTTACTTTCACCAGCGTTTCTGGG
TGAGCAAAAACAGGAAGGCAAAATGCCGCAAAAAAGGGAATAAGGGCGACACGGAAATGTTGAATACTCA
TACTCTTCCTTTTTCAATATTATTGAAGCATTTATCAGGGTTATTGTCTCATGAGCGGATACATATTTGA
ATGTATTTAGAAAAATAAACAAATAGGGGTTCCGCGCACATTTCCCCGAAAAGTGCCACCTAAATTGTAA
GCGTTAATATTTTGTTAAAATTCGCGTTAAATTTTTGTTAAATCAGCTCATTTTTTAACCAATAGGCCGA
AATCGGCAAAATCCCTTATAAATCAAAAGAATAGACCGAGATAGGGT
[37 nt withheld, positions 2568-2604]
AAAGAACGTGGACTCCAACGTCAAAGG
[49 nt withheld, positions 2632-2680]
T
[91 nt withheld, positions 2682-2772]
G
[124 nt withheld, positions 2774-2897]
CCCATTCGCCATTCAGGCTGCGCAACTGTTGGGAAGGGCGATCGGTGCGGGCCTCTTCGCTATTACGCCA
GTCGACCATAGCCAATTCAATATGGCGTATATGGACTCATGCCAATTCAATATGGTGGATCTGGACCTGT
GCCAATTCAATATGGCGTATATGGACTCGTGCCAATTCAATATGGTGGATCTGGACCCCAGCCAATTCAA
TATGGCGGACTTGGCACCATGCCAATTCAATATGGCGGACTTGGCACTGTGCCAACTGGGGAGGGGTCTA
CTTGGCACGGTGCCAAGTTTGAGGAGGGGTCTTGGCCCTGTGCCAAGTCCGCCATATTGAATTGGCATGG
TGCCAATAATGGCGGCCATATTGGCTATATGCCAGGATCAATATATAGGCAATATCCAATATGGCCCTAT
GCCAATATGGCTATTGGCCAGGTTCAATACTATGTATTGGCCCTATGCCATATAGTATTCCATATATGGG
TTTTCCTATTGACGTAGATAGCCCCTCCCAATGGGCGGTCCCATATACCATATATGGGGCTTCCTAATAC
CGCCCATAGCCACTCCCCCATTGACGTCAATGGTCTCTATATATGGTCTTTCCTATTGACGTCATATGGG
CGGTCCTATTGACGTATATGGCGCCTCCCCCATTGACGTCAATTACGGTAAATGGCCCGCCTGGCTCAAT
GCCCATTGACGTCAATAGGACCACCCACCATTGACGTCAATGGGATGGCTCATTGCCCATTCATATCCGT
TCTCACGCCCCCTATTGACGTCAATGACGGTAAATGGCCCACTTGGCAGTACATCAATATCTATTAATAG
TAACTTGGCAAGTACATTACTATTGGAAGGACGCCAGGGTACATTGGCAGTACTCCCATTGACGTCAATG
GCGGTAAATGGCCCGCGATGGCTGCCAAGTACATCCCCATTGACGTCAATGGGGAGGGGCAATGACGCAA
ATGGGCGTTCCATTGACGTAAATGGGCGGTAGGCGTGCCTAATGGGAGGTCTATATAAGCAATGCTCGTT
TAGGGAACCGCCATTCTGCCTGGGGACGTCGGAGCAAGCTTGATTTAGGTGACACTATAGAATACAAGCT
ACTTGTTCTTTTTGCAGGATCCCATCGATTCGAATTCAAGGCCTCTCGAGCCTCTAGAGCCACCATGGGC
TGCATCAAGAGCAAGCGCAAGGACAACCTGAACGACGACGAGGCCGCCATGGGCTGCATCAAGAGCAAGC
GCAAGGACAACCTGAACGACGACGAGGCACCGGTCGCCACCATGGTGAGCAAGGGCGAGGAGCTGTTCAC
CGGGGTGGTGCCCATCCTGGTCGAGCTGGACGGCGACGTAAACGGCCACAAGTTCAGCGTGTCCGGCGAG
GGCGAGGGCGATGCCACCTACGGCAAGCTGACCCTGAAGTTCATCTGCACCACCGGCAAGCTGCCCGTGC
CCTGGCCCACCCTCGTGACCACCCTGACCTGGGGCGTGCAGTGCTTCGCCCGCTACCCCGACCACATGAA
GCAGCACGACTTCTTCAAGTCCGCCATGCCCGAAGGCTACGTCCAGGAGCGCACCATCTTCTTCAAGGAC
GACGGCAACTACAAGACCCGCGCCGAGGTGAAGTTCGAGGGCGACACCCTGGTGAACCGCATCGAGCTGA
AGGGCATCGACTTCAAGGAGGACGGCAACATCCTGGGGCACAAGCTGGAGTACAACGCCATCAGCGACAA
CGTCTATATCACCGCCGACAAGCAGAAGAACGGCATCAAGGCCAACTTCAAGATCCGCCACAACATCGAG
GACGGCAGCGTGCAGCTCGCCGACCACTACCAGCAGAACACCCCCATCGGCGACGGCCCCGTGCTGCTGC
CCGACAACCACTACCTGAGCACCCAGTCCAAGCTGAGCAAAGACCCCAACGAGAAGCGCGATCACATGGT
CCTGCTGGAGTTCGTGACCGCCGCCGGGATCACTCTCGGCATGGACGAGCTGTACAAGTAAAGCGGCCCT
AGAACTATAGTGAGTCGTATTAC
