>Addgene plasmid #53749 | pCS-membrane-ceruleanFP | addgene partial sequence | sequence record 89633 | CMV-F 5'-CGCAAATGGGCGGTAGGCGTG-3'
CTATATAAGCAATGCTCGTTTAGGGAACCGCCATTCTGCCTGGGGACGTCGGAGCAAGCTTGATTTAGGT
GACACTATAGAATACAAGCTACTTGTTCTTTTTGCAGGATCCCATCGATTCGAATTCAAGGCCTCTCGAG
CCTCTAGAGCCACCATGGGCTGCATCAAGAGCAAGCGCAAGGACAACCTGAACGACGACGAGGCCGCCAT
GGGCTGCATCAAGAGCAAGCGCAAGGACAACCTGAACGACGACGAGGCACCGGTCGCCACCATGGTGAGC
AAGGGCGAGGAGCTGTTCACCGGGGTGGTGCCCATCCTGGTCGAGCTGGACGGCGACGTAAACGGCCACA
AGTTCAGCGTGTCCGGCGAGGGCGAGGGCGATGCCACCTACGGCAAGCTGACCCTGAAGTTCATCTGCAC
CACCGGCAAGCTGCCCGTGCCCTGGCCCACCCTCGTGACCACCCTGACCTGGGGCGTGCAGTGCTTCGCC
CGCTACCCCGACCACATGAAGCAGCACGACTTCTTCAAGTCCGCCATGCCCGAAGGCTACGTCCAGGAGC
GCACCATCTTCTTCAAGGACGACGGCAACTACAAGACCCGCGCCGAGGTGAAGTTCGAGGGCGACACCCT
GGTGAACCGCATCGAGCTGAAGGGCATCGACTTCAAGGAGGACGGCAACATCCTGGGGCACAAGCTGGAG
TACAACGCCATCAGCGACAACGTCTATATCACCGCCGACAAGCAGAAGAACGGCATCAAGGCCAACTTCA
AGATCCGCCACAACATCGAGGACGGCAGCGTGCAGCTCGCCGACCACTACCAGCAGAACACCCCCATCGG
CGACGGCCCCGTGCTGCTGCCCGACAACCACTACCTGAGCACCCAGTCCAAGCTGAGCAAAGACCCCAAC
GAGAAGCGCGATCACATGGTCCTGCTGGAGTTCGTGACCGCCGCCGGGATCACTCTCGGCATGGACGAGC
TGTACAAGTAAAGCGGCCCTAGAACTATAGTGAGTCGTATTACGTAGATCCAGACATG
