>Addgene plasmid #53749 | pCS-membrane-ceruleanFP | addgene partial sequence | sequence record 89634 | pUC-4 5'-CAGTGAGCGAGGAAGCGGAAGAGCGCCCAA-3'
CAAACCGCCTCTCCCCGCGCGTTGGCCGATTCATTAATGCAGCTGGCACGACAGGTTTCCCGACTGGAAA
GCGGGCAGTGAGCGCAACGCAATTAATGTGAGTTAGCTCACTCATTAGGCACCCCAGGCTTTACACTTTA
TGCTCCCGGCTCGTATGTTGTGTGGAATTGTGAGCGGATAACAATTTCACACAGGAAACAGCTATGACCA
TGATTACGCCAAGCGCGCAATTAACCCTCACTAAAGGGAACAAAAGCTGGGTACCGGGCCCAATGCATTG
GCGCCGCGGCCGCGAATTAAAAAACCTCCCACACCTCCCCCTGAACCTGAAACATAAAATGAATGCAATT
GTTGTTGTTAACTTGTTTATTGCAGCTTATAATGGTTACAAATAAAGCAATAGCATCACAAATTTCACAA
ATAAAGCATTTTTTTCACTGCATTCTAGTTGTGGTTTGTCCAAACTCATCAATGTATCTTATCATGTCTG
GATCTACGTAATACGACTCACTATAGTTCTAGGGCCGCTTTACTTGTACAGCTCGTCCATGCCGAGAGTG
ATCCCGGCGGCGGTCACGAACTCCAGCAGGACCATGTGATCGCGCTTCTCGTTGGGGTCTTTGCTCAGCT
TGGACTGGGTGCTCAGGTAGTGGTTGTCGGGCAGCAGCACGGGGCCGTCGCCGATGGGGGTGTTCTGCTG
GTAGTGGTCGGCGAGCTGCACGCTGCCGTCCTCGATGTTGTGGCGGATCTTGAAGTTGGCCTTGATGCCG
TTCTTCTGCTTGTCGGCGGTGATATAGACGTTGTCGCTGATGGCGTTGTACTCCAGCTTGTGCCCCAGGA
TGTTGCCGTCCTCCTTGAAGTCGATGCCCTTCAGCTCGATGCGGTTCACCAGGGTGTCGCCCTCGAACTT
CACCTCGGCGCGGGTCTTGTAGTTGCCGTCGTCCTTGAAGAAGATGGTGCGCTCCTGGACGTAGCCTTCG
GGCATGGCGGACTTGAAGAAGTCGTGCTGCTTCATGTGGTCGGGGTAGCGGGCGAAGCACTGCACGCCCC
AGGTCAGGGTGGTCACGAGGGTGGGC
